>Addgene plasmid #79756 | pTKEI-Mal-B2 | depositor full sequence | sequence record 149378 | pTKEI-Mal-B2 sequence 5566 bps
AACGCCAGCAACGCGGCCTTTTTACGGTTCCTGGCCTTTTGCTGGCCTTTTGCTCACATGTTCTTTCCTG
CGTTATCCCCTGATTCTGTGGATAACCGTATTACCGCCTTTGAGTGAGCTGATACCGCTCGCCGCAGCCG
AACGACCGAGCGCAGCGAGTCAGTGAGCGAGGAAGCGGAAGAGCGCCACGGTGATTCATTCTGCTAACCA
GTAAGGCAACCCCGCCAGCCTAGCCGGGTCCTCAACGACAGGAGCACGATCATGCTAGTCATGCCCCGCG
CCCACCGGAAGGAGCTGACTGGGTTGAAGGCTCTCAAGGGCATCGGTCGAGATCCCGGTGCCTAATGAGT
GAGCTAACTTACATTAATTGCGTTGCGCTCACTGCCCGCTTTCCAGTCGGGAAACCTGTCGTGCCAGCTG
CATTAATGAATCGGCCAACGCGCGGGGAGAGGCGGTTTGCGTATTGGGCGCCAGGGTGGTTTTTCTTTTC
ACCAGTGACACGGGCAACAGCTGATTGCCCTTCACCGCCTGGCCCTGAGAGAGTTGCAGCAAGCGGTCCA
CGCTGGTTTGCCCCAGCAGGCGAAAATCCTGTTTGATGGTGGTTAACGGCGGGATATAACATGAGCTGTC
TTCGGTATCGTCGTATCCCACTACCGAGATATCCGCACCAACGCGCAGCCCGGACTCGGTAATGGCGCGC
ATTGCGCCCAGCGCCATCTGATCGTTGGCAACCAGCATCGCAGTGGGAACGATACCCTCATTCAGCATTT
GCATGGTTTGTTGAAAACCGGACATGGCACTCCAGTCGCCTTCCCGTTCCGCTATCGGCTGAATTTGATT
GCGAGTGAGATATTTATGCCAGCCAGCCAGACGCAGACGCGCCGAGACAGAACTTAATGGGCCCGCTAAC
AGCGCGATTTGCTGGTGACCCAATGCGACCAGATGCTCCACGCCCAGTCGCGTACCGTCTTCATGGGAGA
AAATAATACTGTTGATGGGTGTCTGGTCAGAGACATCAAGAAATAACGCCGGAACATTAGTGCAGGCAGC
TTCCACAGCAATGGCATCCTGGTCATCCAGCGGATAGTTAATGATCAGCCCACTGACGCGTTGCGCGAGA
AGATTGTGCACCGCCGCTTTACAGGCTTCGACGCCGCTTCGTTCTACCATCGACACCACCACGCTGGCAC
CCAGTTGATCGGCGCGAGATTTAATCGCCGCGACAATTTGCGACGGCGCGTGCAGGGCCAGACTGGAGGT
GGCAACGCCAATCAGCAACGACTGTTTGCCCGCCAGTTGTTGTGCCACGCGGTTGGGAATGTAATTCAGC
TCCGCCATCGCCGCTTCCACTTTTTCCCGCGTTTTCGCAGAAACGTGGCTGGCCTGGTTCACCACGCGGG
AAACGGTCTGATAAGAGACACCGGCATACTCTGCGACATCGTATAACGTTACTGGTTTCACATTCACCAC
CCTGAATTGACTCTCTTCCGGGCGCTATCATGCCATACCGCGAAAGGTTTTGCGCCATTCGATGGTGTCC
GGGATCTCGACGCTCTCCCTTATGCGACTCCGATCCCGCAAATTTGACAATTAATCATCCGGCTCGTATA
ATGTGTGGAATTGTGAGCGGATAACAATTTCACACAAGGAGATATACCATGTCCAAAATCGAAGAAGGTA
AACTGGTAATCTGGATTAACGGCGATAAAGGCTATAACGGACTCGCTGAAGTCGGTAAGAAATTCGAGAA
AGATACCGGAATTAAAGTCACCGTTGAGCATCCGGATAAACTGGAAGAGAAATTCCCACAGGTTGCGGCA
ACTGGCGATGGCCCTGACATTATCTTCTGGGCACACGACCGCTTTGGTGGCTACGCTCAATCTGGCCTGT
TGGCTGAAATCACCCCGGACAAAGCGTTCCAGGACAAGCTGTATCCGTTTACCTGGGATGCCGTACGTTA
CAACGGCAAGCTGATTGCTTACCCGATCGCTGTTGAAGCGTTATCGCTGATTTATAACAAAGATCTGCTG
CCGAACCCGCCAAAAACCTGGGAAGAGATCCCGGCGCTGGATAAAGAACTGAAAGCGAAAGGTAAGAGCG
CGCTGATGTTCAACCTGCAAGAACCGTACTTCACCTGGCCGCTGATTGCTGCTGACGGGGGTTATGCGTT
CGCTACTTATAACGTCTTTATCATGGCCGACAAGCAGAAGAACGGCATCAAGGCGAACTTCAAGATCCGC
CACAACATCGAGGACGGCGGCGTGCAGCTCGCCTATCACTACCAGCAGAACACCCCCATCGGCGACGGCC
CCGTGCTGCTGCCCGACAACCACTACCTGAGCGTGCAGTCCAAACTGAGCAAAGACCCCAACGAGAAGCG
CGATCACATGGTCCTGCTGGAGTTCGTGACCGCCGCCGGGATCACTCTCGGCATGGACGAGCTGTACAAG
GGCGGTACCGGAGGGAGCATGGTGAGCAAGGGCGAGGAGCTGTTCACCGGGGTGGTGCCCATCCTGGTCG
AGCTGGACGGCGACGTAAACGGCCACAAGTTCAGCGTGTCCGGCGAGGGCGAGGGCGATGCCACCTACGG
CAAGCTGACCCTGAAGTTCATCTGCACCACCGGCAAGCTGCCCGTGCCCTGGCCCACCCTCGTGACCACC
CTGACCTACGGCGTGCAGTGCTTCAGCCGCTACCCCGACCACATGAAGCAGCACGACTTCTTCAAGTCCG
CCATGCCCGAAGGCTACATTCAGGAGCGCACCATCTTCTTCAAGGACGACGGCAACTATAAGACACGCGC
TGAGGTTAAGTTCGAGGGCGACACTCTGGTTAACCGCATCGAGCTGAAGGGCATCGACTTCAAGGAGGAC
GGCAACATCCTGGGCCATAAGCTTGAATATAACTTCAACAGTCGTAAGTATGAAAACGGCAAGTACGACA
TTAAAGACGTGGGCGTGGATAACGCTGGCGCGAAAGCGGGTCTGACCTTCCTGGTTGACCTGATTAAAAA
CAAACACATGAATGCAGACACCGATTACTCCATCGCAGAAGCTGCCTTTAATAAAGGCGAAACAGCGATG
ACCATCAACGGCCCGTGGGCATGGTCCAACATCGACACCAGCAAAGTGAATTATGGTGTAACGGTACTGC
CGACCTTCAAGGGTCAACCATCCAAACCGTTCGTTGGCGTGCTGAGCGCAGGTATTAACGCCGCCAGTCC
GAACAAAGAGCTGGCGAAAGAGTTCCTCGAAAACTATCTGCTGACTGATGAAGGTCTGGAAGCGGTTAAT
AAAGACAAACCGCTGGGTGCCGTAGCGCTGAAGTCTTACGAGGAAGAGTTGGCGAAAGATCCACGTATTG
CCGCCACCATGGAAAACGCCCAGAAAGGTGAAATCATGCCGAACATCCCGCAGATGTCCGCTTTCTGGTA
TGCCGTGCGTACTGCGGTGATCAACGCCGCCAGCGGTCGTCAGACTGTCGATGAAGCCCTGAAAGACGCG
CAGACTCGTATCACCAAGAGCGGTCACCATCACCATCACCATTAAGAGAAGATTTTCAGCCTGATACAGA
TTAAATCAGAACGCAGAAGCGGTCTGATAAAACAGAATTTGCCTGGCGGCAGTAGCGCGGTGGTCCCACC
TGACCCCATGCCGAACTCAGAAGTGAAACGCCGTAGCGCCGATGGTAGTGTGGGGTATCCCCATGCGAGA
GTAGGGAACTGCCAGGCATCAAATAAAACGAAAGGCTCAGTCGAAAGACTGGGCCTTTCGTTTTATCTGT
TGTTTGTCGGTGAACGCTCTCCTGAGTAGGACAAATCCGCCGGGAGCGGATTTGAACGTTGCGAAGCAAC
GGCCCGGAGGGTGGCGGGCAGGACGCCCGCCATAAACTGCCAGGCATCAAATTAAGCAGAAGGCCATCCT
GACGGATGGCCTTTTCTGAAAGGAGGAACTATATCCGGATATCCACAGGACGGGTGTGGTCGCCATGATC
GCGTAGTCAAGGTTTCTTAGACGTCAGGTGGCACTTTTCGGGGAAATGTGTTAGAAAAACTCATCGAGCA
TCAAATGAAACTGCAATTTATTCATATCAGGATTATCAATACCATATTTTTGAAAAAGCCGTTTCTGTAA
TGAAGGAGAAAACTCACCGAGGCAGTTCCATAGGATGGCAAGATCCTGGTATCGGTCTGCGATTCCGACT
CGTCCAACATCAATACAACCTATTAATTTCCCCTCGTCAAAAATAAGGTTATCAAGTGAGAAATCACCAT
GAGTGACGACTGAATCCGGTGAGAATGGCAAAAGTTTATGCATTTCTTTCCAGACTTGTTCAACAGGCCA
GCCATTACGCTCGTCATCAAAATCACTCGCATCAACCAAACCGTTATTCATTCGTGATTGCGCCTGAGCG
AGGCGAAATACGCGATCACTGTTAAAAGGACAATTACAAACAGGAATCGAATGCAACCGGCGCAGGAACA
CTGCCAGCGCATCAACAATATTTTCACCTGAATCAGGATATTCTTCTAATACCTGGAATGCTGTTTTGCC
GGGGATCGCAGTGGTGAGTAACCATGCATCATCAGGAGTACGGATAAAATGCTTGATGGTCGGAAGAGGC
ATAAATTCCGTCAGCCAGTTTAGTCTGACCATCTCATCTGTAACATCATTGGCAACGCTACCTTTGCCAT
GTTTCAGAAACAACTCTGGCGCATCGGGCTTCCCATACAATCGATAGATTGTCGCACCTGATTGCCCGAC
ATTATCGCGAGCCCATTTATACCCATATAAATCAGCATCCATGTTGGAATTTAATCGCGGCCTAGAGCAA
GACGTTTCCCGTTGAATATGGCTCATAACACCCCTTGTATTACTGTTTATGTAAGCAGACAGTTTTATTG
TTCATGACCAAAATCCCTTAACGTGAGTTTTCGTTCCACTGAGCGTCAGACCCCGTAGAAAAGATCAAAG
GATCTTCAAGGGATCCTTTTTTTCTGCGCGTAATCTGCTGCTTGCAAACAAAAAAACCACCGCTACCAGC
GGTGGTTTGTTTGCCGGATCAAGAGCTACCAACTCTTTTTCCGAAGGTAACTGGCTTCAGCAGAGCGCAG
ATACCAAATACTGTCCTTCTAGTGTAGCCGTAGTTAGGCCACCACTTCAAGAACTCTGTAGCACCGCCTA
CATACCTCGCTCTGCTAATCCTGTTACCAGTGGCTGCTGCCAGTGGCGATAAGTCGTGTCTTACCGGGTT
GGACTCAAGACGATAGTTACCGGATAAGGCGCAGCGGTCGGGCTGAACGGGGGGTTCGTGCACACAGCCC
AGCTTGGAGCGAACGACCTACACCGAACTGAGATACCTACAGCGTGAGCTATGAGAAAGCGCCACGCTTC
CCGAAGGGAGAAAGGCGGACAGGTATCCGGTAAGCGGCAGGGTCGGAACAGGAGAGCGCACGAGGGAGCT
TCCAGGGGGAAACGCCTGGTATCTTTATAGTCCTGTCGGGTTTCGCCACCTCTGACTTGAGCGTCGATTT
TTGTGATGCTCGTCAGGGGGGCGGAGCCTATGGAAA
Features (pLannotate 1.2.2; 17 found; start..end, strand, type, name):
     48..181     +  rep_origin     RSF ori (fragment): Plasmids containing the RSF 1030 origin of replication can be propagated in E. coli cells that contain additional plasmids with compatible origins.
    266..330     -  CDS            TcR (fragment): tetracycline efflux protein; tet; confers resistance to tetracycline
    345..366     -  protein_bind   CAP binding site: CAP binding activates transcription in the presence of cAMP. E. coli catabolite activator protein
    379..1461    -  CDS            lacI: lac repressor; lacI; The lac repressor binds to the lac operator to inhibit transcription in E. coli. This inhibition can be relieved by adding lactose or isopropyl-β-D-thiogalactopyranoside (IPTG).
   1462..1539    -  promoter       lacI promoter: lacI
   1584..1613    +  promoter       trc promoter: strong E. coli promoter; hybrid between the trp and lac UV5 promoters
   1621..1637    +  protein_bind   lac operator: The lac repressor binds to the lac operator to inhibit transcription in E. coli. This inhibition can be relieved by adding lactose or isopropyl-β-D-thiogalactopyranoside (IPTG). lac repressor encoded by lacI
   1665..2171    +  CDS            MBP (fragment): maltose binding protein from E. coli; malE (mutated); This version of the gene does not encode a signal sequence, so MBP will remain in the cytosol.
   2181..2903    +  CDS            cEGFP: cEGFP is a basic (constitutively fluorescent) green fluorescent protein published in 2008, derived from Aequorea victoria.
   2916..3506    +  CDS            MBP (fragment): maltose binding protein from E. coli; malE (mutated); This version of the gene does not encode a signal sequence, so MBP will remain in the cytosol.
   3525..3542    +  CDS            6xHis: 6xHis affinity tag
   3611..3726    +  ncRNA          5S rRNA: Accession: RF00001 - 5S ribosomal RNA
   3730..3816    +  terminator     rrnB T1 terminator: Escherichia coli rrnB; transcription terminator T1 from the E. coli rrnB gene
   3908..3935    +  terminator     rrnB T2 terminator: transcription terminator T2 from the E. coli rrnB gene
   3961..3998    -  CDS            TcR (fragment): tetracycline efflux protein; tet; confers resistance to tetracycline
   4041..4856    -  CDS            KanR: aminoglycoside phosphotransferase; aph(3')-Ia; confers resistance to kanamycin in bacteria or G418 (Geneticin®) in eukaryotes
   4982..5566    +  rep_origin     ori: high-copy-number ColE1/pMB1/pBR322/pUC origin of replication
