[The description below was written by a language model from this plasmid's Addgene catalogue record and pLannotate feature annotations shown in this document.]
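Description:
pTKEI-Mal-B2 is a 5,566 bp bacterial expression plasmid built on the pTKEI-Dest backbone and encoding a single-fluorescent-protein biosensor for maltose. It is propagated in E. coli as a high-copy plasmid through a ColE1/pUC-type origin and is selected with kanamycin via an aph(3')-Ia aminoglycoside phosphotransferase gene. The annotation also picks up a short RSF origin fragment and two small tetracycline-resistance gene fragments. These appear to be non-functional remnants of backbone construction rather than working elements.

The 1,854 bp Mal-B2 insert was placed into the backbone through BsmBI sites that were destroyed during cloning. It lies downstream of the strong hybrid trc promoter and a lac operator. A lacI gene with its own promoter is carried on the same plasmid, so expression is repressed until relieved by IPTG or lactose. In the feature table, the open reading frame is an E. coli maltose-binding protein lacking its signal sequence, and therefore cytosolic. It is split into two fragments by a GFP-derived coding sequence annotated as cEGFP. This is a domain-insertion design, in which ligand-induced conformational change in the binding protein is expected to be transmitted to the inserted fluorescent protein and so alter its fluorescence. A C-terminal 6xHis tag supplied by the backbone allows affinity purification. Transcription ends at the rrnB region, which comprises a 5S rRNA segment and the T1 and T2 terminators.

The construct is suited to inducible expression and purification of the sensor protein, or to reporting maltose in bacterial cells. The record does not give the sensor's response characteristics.
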