Addgene plasmid #79756: pTKEI-Mal-B2
Purpose: Single fluorescent protein biosensor for maltose
Depositing lab: David Savage. Depositing organization: University of California, Berkeley. Publication: Rapid construction of metabolite biosensors using domain-insertion profiling. Nadler DC, Morgan SA, Flamholz A, Kortright KE, Savage DF. Nat Commun. 2016 Jul 29;7:12266. doi: 10.1038/ncomms12266. PubMed 27470466.
Backbone
  Vector backbone: pTKEI-Dest
  Backbone size w/o insert (bp): 3712
  Total vector size (bp): 5566
  Vector type: Bacterial Expression
Growth in bacteria
  Bacterial resistance: Kanamycin, 50 μg/mL
  Growth temperature: 37°C
  Growth strain: DH5alpha
  Copy number: High Copy
Gene/Insert
  Gene/Insert name: Mal-B2
  Insert size (bp): 1854
  Promoter: pTrc
  Tag / fusion protein: 6xHis (C terminal on backbone)
  Cloning method: Restriction Enzyme; 5′ cloning site BsmBI (destroyed during cloning); 3′ cloning site BsmBI (destroyed during cloning)
  Sequencing primers: 5′ AATGTGTGGAATTGTGAGCG; 3′ CAGACCGCTTCTGCGTTCTG
Terms and licenses: Academic/Nonprofit Terms; Industry Terms: Not Available to Industry
How to cite: pTKEI-Mal-B2 was a gift from David Savage (Addgene plasmid # 79756 ; http://n2t.net/addgene:79756 ; RRID:Addgene_79756)
