>Addgene plasmid #79756 | pTKEI-Mal-B2 | addgene partial sequence | sequence record 153809 | pTac-F 5'-cggctcgtataatgtgtgga-3'
CAGGAGATATACCATGTCCAAAATCGAAGAAGGTAAACTGGTAATCTGGATTAACGGCGATAAAGGCTAT
AACGGACTCGCTGAAGTCGGTAAGAAATTCGAGAAAGATACCGGAATTAAAGTCACCGTTGAGCATCCGG
ATAAACTGGAAGAGAAATTCCCACAGGTTGCGGCAACTGGCGATGGCCCTGACATTATCTTCTGGGCACA
CGACCGCTTTGGTGGCTACGCTCAATCTGGCCTGTTGGCTGAAATCACCCCGGACAAAGCGTTCCAGGAC
AAGCTGTATCCGTTTACCTGGGATGCCGTACGTTACAACGGCAAGCTGATTGCTTACCCGATCGCTGTTG
AAGCGTTATCGCTGATTTATAACAAAGATCTGCTGCCGAACCCGCCAAAAACCTGGGAAGAGATCCCGGC
GCTGGATAAAGAACTGAAAGCGAAAGGTAAGAGCGCGCTGATGTTCAACCTGCAAGAACCGTACTTCACC
TGGCCGCTGATTGCTGCTGACGGGGGTTATGCGTTCGCTACTTATAACGTCTTTATCATGGCCGACAAGC
AGAAGAACGGCATCAAGGCGAACTTCAAGATCCGCCACAACATCGAGGACGGCGGCGTGCAGCTCGCCTA
TCACTACCAGCAGAACACCCCCATCGGCGACGGCCCCGTGCTGCTGCCCGACAACCACTACCTGAGCGTG
CAGTCCAAACTGAGCAAAGACCCCAACGAGAAGCGCGATCACATGGTCCTGCTGGAGTTCGTGACCGCCG
CCGGGATCACTCTCGGCATGGACGAGCTGTACAAGGGCGGTACCGGAGGGAGCATGGTGAGCAAGGGCGA
GGAGCTGTTCACCGG
