>Addgene plasmid #79756 | pTKEI-Mal-B2 | addgene partial sequence | sequence record 153812 | pBAD-R 5'-GATTTAATCTGTATCAGG-3'
ATGGTGATGGTGATGGTGACCGCTCTTGGTGATACGAGTCTGCGCGTCTTTCAGGGCTTCATCGACAGTC
TGACGACCGCTGGCGGCGTTGATCACCGCAGTACGCACGGCATACCAGAAAGCGGACATCTGCGGGATGT
TCGGCATGATTTCACCTTTCTGGGCGTTTTCCATGGTGGCGGCAATACGTGGATCTTTCGCCAACTCTTC
CTCGTAAGACTTCAGCGCTACGGCACCCAGCGGTTTGTCTTTATTAACCGCTTCCAGACCTTCATCAGTC
AGCAGATAGTTTTCGAGGAACTCTTTCGCCAGCTCTTTGTTCGGACTGGCGGCGTTAATACCTGCGCTCA
GCACGCCAACGAACGGTTTGGATGGTTGACCCTTGAAGGTCGGCAGTACCGTTACACCATAATTCACTTT
GCTGGTGTCGATGTTGGACCATGCCCACGGGCCGTTGATGGTCATCGCTGTTTCGCCTTTATTAAAGGCA
GCTTCTGCGATGGAGTAATCGGTGTCTGCATTCATGTGTTTGTTTTTAATCAGGTCAACCAGGAAGGTCA
GACCCGCTTTCGCGCCAGCGTTATCCACGCCCACGTCTTTAATGTCGTACTTGCCGTTTTCATACTTACG
ACTGTTGAAGTTATATTCAAGCTTATGGCCCAGGATGTTGCCGTCCTCCTTGAAGTCGATGCCCTTCAGC
TCGATGCGGTTAACCAGAGTGTCGCCCTCGAACTTAACCTCAGCGCGTGTCTTATAGTTGCCGTCGTCCT
TGAAGAAGATGGTGCGCTCCTGAATGTAGCCTTCGGGCATGGCGGACTTGAAGAAGTCGTGCTGCTTCAT
GTGGTCGGG
